>Addgene plasmid #23916 | pDONR223-TYRO3 | addgene full sequence | sequence record 424530 | Addgene NGS Result
ATCAATTTGTTGCAACGAACAGGTCACTATCAGTCAAAATAAAATCATTATTTGGGGCCCGAGCTTAAGA
CTGGCCGTCGTTTTACAACGTCGTGACTGGGAAAACATCCATGCTAGCGTTAACGCGAGAGTAGGGAACT
GCCAGGCATCAAATAAAACGAAAGGCTCAGTCGGAAGACTGGGCCTTTCGTTTTATCTGTTGTTTGTCGG
TGAACGCTCTCCTGAGTAGGACAAATCCGCCGGGAGCGGATTTGAACGTTGTGAAGCAACGGCCCGGAGG
GTGGCGGGCAGGACGCCCGCCATAAACTGCCAGGCATCAAACTAAGCAGAAGGCCATCCTGACGGATGGC
CTTTTTGCGTTTCTACAAACTCTTCCTGGCTAGCGGTACGCGTATTAATTGCGTTGCGCTCACTGCCCGC
TTTCCAGTCGGGAAACCTGTCGTGCCAGCTGCATTAATGAATCGGCCAACGCGCGGGGAGAGGCGGTTTG
CGTATTGGGCGCTCTTCCGCTTCCTCGCTCACTGACTCGCTGCGCTCGGTCGTTCGGCTGCGGCGAGCGG
TATCAGCTCACTCAAAGGCGGTAATACGGTTATCCACAGAATCAGGGGATAACGCAGGAAAGAACATGTG
AGCAAAAGGCCAGCAAAAGGCCAGGAACCGTAAAAAGGCCGCGTTGCTGGCGTTTTTCCATAGGCTCCGC
CCCCCTGACGAGCATCACAAAAATCGACGCTCAAGTCAGAGGTGGCGAAACCCGACAGGACTATAAAGAT
ACCAGGCGTTTCCCCCTGGAAGCTCCCTCGTGCGCTCTCCTGTTCCGACCCTGCCGCTTACCGGATACCT
GTCCGCCTTTCTCCCTTCGGGAAGCGTGGCGCTTTCTCATAGCTCACGCTGTAGGTATCTCAGTTCGGTG
TAGGTCGTTCGCTCCAAGCTGGGCTGTGTGCACGAACCCCCCGTTCAGCCCGACCGCTGCGCCTTATCCG
GTAACTATCGTCTTGAGTCCAACCCGGTAAGACACGACTTATCGCCACTGGCAGCAGCCACTGGTAACAG
GATTAGCAGAGCGAGGTATGTAGGCGGTGCTACAGAGTTCTTGAAGTGGTGGCCTAACTACGGCTACACT
AGAAGAACAGTATTTGGTATCTGCGCTCTGCTGAAGCCAGTTACCTTCGGAAAAAGAGTTGGTAGCTCTT
GATCCGGCAAACAAACCACCGCTGGTAGCGGTGGTTTTTTTGTTTGCAAGCAGCAGATTACGCGCAGAAA
AAAAGGATCTCAAGAAGATCCTTTGATCTTTTCTACGGGGTCTGACGCTCAGTGGAACGACGCGTAACTC
ACGTTAAGGGATTTTGGTCATGGGTGGCTCGAGGGTTATTTGCCGACTACCTTGGTGATCTCGCCTTTCA
CGTAGTGGACAAATTCTTCCAACTGATCTGCGCGCGAGGCCAAGCGATCTTCTTCTTGTCCAAGATAAGC
CTGTCTAGCTTCAAGTATGACGGGCTGATACTGGGCCGGCAGGCGCTCCATTGCCCAGTCGGCAGCGACA
TCCTTCGGCGCGATTTTGCCGGTTACTGCGCTGTACCAAATGCGGGACAACGTAAGCACTACATTTCGCT
CATCGCCAGCCCAGTCGGGCGGCGAGTTCCATAGCGTTAAGGTTTCATTTAGCGCCTCAAATAGATCCTG
TTCAGGAACCGGATCAAAGAGTTCCTCCGCCGCTGGACCTACCAAGGCAACGCTATGTTCTCTTGCTTTT
GTCAGCAAGATAGCCAGATCAATGTCGATCGTGGCTGGCTCGAAGATACCTGCAAGAATGTCATTGCGCT
GCCATTCTCCAAATTGCAGTTCGCGCTTAGCTGGATAACGCCACGGAATGATGTCGTCGTGCACAACAAT
GGTGACTTCTACAGCGCGGAGAATCTCGCTCTCTCCAGGGGAAGCCGAAGTTTCCAAAAGGTCGTTGATC
AAAGCTCGCCGCGTTGTTTCATCAAGCCTTACGGTCACCGTAACCAGCAAATCAATATCACTGTGTGGCT
TCAGGCCGCCATCCACTGCGGAGCCGTACAAATGTACGGCCAGCAACGTCGGTTCGAGATGGCGCTCGAT
GACGCCAACTACCTCTGATAGTTGAGTCGATACTTCGGCGATCACCGCTTCCCTCATAATGTTTAACTTT
GTTTTAGGGCGACTGCCCTGCTGCGTAACATCGTTGCTGCTCCATAACATCAAACATCGACCCACGGCGT
AACGCGCTTGCTGCTTGGATGCCCGAGGCATAGACTGTACCCCAAAAAAACAGTCATAACAAGCCATGAA
AACCGCCACTGCGCCGTTACCACCGCTGCGTTCGGTCAAGGTTCTGGACCAGTTGCGTGAGCGCATACGC
TACTTGCATTACAGCTTACGAACCGAACAGGCTTATGTCCACTGGGTTCGTGCCTTCATCCGTTTCCACG
GTGTGCGTCACCCGGCAACCTTGGGTAGCAGCGAAGTCGAGGCATTTCTGTCCTGGCTGGTCTAGAGGAG
GCATGATGATATATTTTTATCTTGTGCAATGTAACATCAGAGATTTTGAGACACGGGCCAGAGCTGCCAG
GAAACAGCTATGACCATGTAATACGACTCACTATAGGGGATATCAGCTGGATGGCAAATAATGATTTTAT
TTTGACTGATAGTGACCTGTTCGTTGCAACAAATTGATAAGCAATGCTTTCTTATAATGCCAACTTTGTA
CAAGAAAGTTGGGTAACAGCTACTGTGTGGCAGTAGCCCTTGCTGCAGCAGCAAAAGCCTCTGTGTCTCA
TTGAGGGGACTCTCTGGCTGGTGCTCTGCCTGCCCTGGCTGCTCAGCCAGCCCTCCGGGGGTGAGTATGT
ACCGACAGTCACTGGGAGTGCCACCCACTGCCCCCATGCCACTGCCATCCCCAGCCCCACTGTAGGGCTG
ATCCCCGCCAGGTAGCTCCATGCTGCCTCCCGCAGTGGGCTCCTCAGCTCTCTCGATGTTGATGTATAAG
GGGTCCTGGCTGGCAGATAGCACAGACAGCTGGCCCAAGATGTTCTCCAGTTCCATTCGCAGACAAGTAA
AGCTCGGGCGCTGCTTGGGGTCAGCACTCCAGCACTGGTACATGAGATCATACACGTCCTCCATACACTC
CGGAGGCTGTTTCAGGCGGTTCCCGCCAATGAGGTAGTTGTAAATCTCAGCGTTTTCGATGCCAGCATAT
GGCGTCTGCCCACGTGTCATGATCTCCCACATGGTCACCCCGAACGCCCACACGTCACTCTGCACAGTAT
ACAGGTTGTCGGCCAGGCTCTCCAGGGCCAGCCACTTGACAGGCAGTTTGGAGGCACAGCCTTGACGATA
GTAGTCCCCACTGTAGATCTTCCGGGAGAGTCCGAAGTCAGCCACACACACTGTCATGTCCTCTGCCAGC
ATGCAATTCCGAGCAGCCAGGTCTCGGTGGATGAAGTTCCGAGAGCTCAGGTACTCCATGCCGCAGGCAA
TGTCCACCATGAACCGGATCAGGGTCTGGAGGGGTAGGTTAAAGGGGTTCTCCCCAATCCGGGAGGCGAG
CAGGAAGGCATGCAGGTCCCCATGCTTCATGAAGGGCAAGATGACCATGGGGATGGGGAGACGGCCTTTA
GCCCTGCTCCGGAGGCTTACCCCAACAAGTTTGGCCACGTGTGGATGGTCAAACTCCTTCATGCAAGCTG
CTTCCCTGAGGAACTCTTCAATGTCGCTTGAGGCAATGATGTCAGCTTTCAGCATCTTCACAGCCACTTT
CACAAAGGAGCTATCCTCTTGCTTCAGCTGGGCCTCCCGCACTGAACCAAACTCTCCTTTGCCCAACATC
CGGCCCAGGGTGAACTGCTGCTCTGGGATGAGCACATCCTCCAGTTTTTCCTTTAGTTCATCGCTGATGC
CCAAGCTGTCCAATGTGGCCTCGATGCGCTCGGGCCTTTCTCGATTGAAGGACCGGGCTGCCCGGAAGTG
AACGGCTGGCTCTCCCCGGGCCATGACACTGTCAAAGGCTTGCCCAAACCGCGTCTCTTTCCGTCTCTTT
CGAAGCAGGATGAGGGCCAGGGCAGCAGCCGTCACCAGGGCCGTTAGCACACCAAGGACCACAGGTACCC
AGGATGTGCGGCTGTGAGGAGGGCCCTGCTGGCCTGCACGGTCATGAGAAGAGACCACCAGTGGCTGACT
CCAGGGTCCACAGCCAACTGCATTGGAGACGCACACACGTACGATCAGGTCCTTTTGGGGATCCCAGCCT
GTCAAATTGGCCCTGGTCCCCTCCACTGTCAGCTCATCCTGGGTTCCATTGTCTTGAACCCAGGACAGTT
TGTAGGGTCCCAGGGGGCCTTCCAAAGGGGCCTCGGGGATCACTTCTTCCCACTCCAAGATGAGGCCTGA
ATCTGTGCGGATGGCATGGAGGTTTTGGGGAGCGCTGGCTGGGGCTAGACCCTTGGTCTGAAAGGGCACC
CAGTCAGCATAGGGAGAGGGCCCCAAGGCATTGGCACAGCGCACCCTGAGGCTGTAGTTGGTGGCAGGCA
CCAGGTCCCGGAGCAGGCAGGTAAAGGGGGGCACAGGGACCACAACAGCCAGGACTTCCCAGCCTCCTGG
GGCCTGTGTCACCTGAACTGTACAGGACTGTAGCAGAGCTCGGCCATCGGCACCTGGCATCCAGGCCACA
CTAGCGTTGCTGCTGGAAAGCTTTGTCACGGTGATGTTGAAGGGGGCTGCAGGCAGTGCTTGAAGGTGAA
CAGTGGCTGTGCGAGAAGAGGCCAGGCCTTTTAGGTTGTGAGCTTCACAGGAAAACATGGTGCTCTGGGT
CACCCCTGTTACATTTAAAACAGATGGAGAGGGAGCGGGTCCCCCGATCTTCGTAGTTCCTCTCCACCAG
ACAATGGTAACAGGTTCAGGGGGACCCACAGCCTCACAAGACAGTTGGAAAGGGGCATTGGGTGGCACTG
CCAGATCTTTTGGCTCCACTGTGAAAAATGGCACACCTTCTACCGTGAGCCACACTGGCTGGGAGATCTC
GGTTTCACCCCCATCCTCCACCTGGCACCAGTACCGGCCGGCGTCAGAGCGCTCCACTGACTTCAGGCTG
AGGAAGCCGATCCAGTGCTGCTCGCTGACTGGGATGTACAACTGGTCCAAGTTCTGGACCACAGCCCCAT
CCTTCACCCACTGGATGTCAGGCTCCTCCATCCCCTCCACACTGCAGTTGAGCTTCACCGGCTGCCCCTG
AGACACTGTCAGCTTCACCGGGGCTCCCATGAGCTTCAGACCTGCGGCGGCGGACTCCGGGAGCAGCAGA
GAAGCCAGAGCCGCCAGCAGCAGCCCGAGCCGCAGTGGCGGCGGCAGCGGCAGCGGCGGGAGCCCCGGCC
GCCCCATGCTCCGCCTCAGCGCCATGCCAACTTTTTTGTACAAAGTTGGCATTATAAAAAAGCATTGCTC
Features (pLannotate 1.2.2; 12 found; start..end, strand, type, name):
     70..106     +  CDS            lacZα (fragment): LacZα fragment of β-galactosidase; lacZ fragment
    153..196     -  terminator     rrnB T1 terminator: Escherichia coli rrnB; transcription terminator T1 from the E. coli rrnB gene
    328..355     +  terminator     rrnB T2 terminator: transcription terminator T2 from the E. coli rrnB gene
    410..502     -  CDS            lacI (fragment): lac repressor; lacI; The lac repressor binds to the lac operator to inhibit transcription in E. coli. This inhibition can be relieved by adding lactose or isopropyl-β-D-thiogalactopyranoside (IPTG).
    685..1273    -  rep_origin     ori: high-copy-number ColE1/pMB1/pBR322/pUC origin of replication
   1366..2157    -  CDS            SmR: aminoglycoside adenylyltransferase (Murphy, 1985); aadA; confers resistance to spectinomycin and streptomycin
   2164..2220    -  CDS            GmR (fragment): gentamycin acetyltransferase; aacC1; confers resistance to gentamycin
   2396..2419    -  promoter       Pc promoter (fragment): intI1 (promoter lies within the coding sequence); class 1 integron promoter
   2609..2627    +  promoter       T7 promoter: promoter for bacteriophage T7 RNA polymerase
   2645..2744    +  protein_bind   attL2: mutant version of attL; recombination site for the Gateway® LR reaction LR Clonase™
   2746..5415    -  CDS            TYRO3: TYRO3_HUMAN - Also known as BYK, DTK, RSE, SKY, TIF. Experimental evidence at protein level: Swiss-Prot protein existence level 1. (Microbial infection) Acts as a receptor for Ebolavirus, possibly through GAS6 binding to phosphatidyl-serine at the surface of virion envelope. From Homo sapiens (Human).
   5418..53      -  protein_bind   attL3 (across the origin): mutant version of attL; recombination site for the Gateway® LR reaction LR Clonase™
