[The description below was written by a language model from this plasmid's Addgene catalogue record and pLannotate feature annotations shown in this document.]
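Description:
pDONR223-TYRO3 is a Gateway entry clone built in the Invitrogen pDONR223 donor backbone, carrying the human TYRO3 open reading frame, which encodes a receptor protein tyrosine kinase also known as SKY, RSE, DTK or BYK. It is a bacterial propagation and shuttle plasmid rather than an expression vector. It replicates in E. coli from a high-copy ColE1/pUC-type origin and is selected with spectinomycin through the aadA (SmR) aminoglycoside adenylyltransferase gene, which sits next to remnants of a class 1 integron Pc promoter and a gentamicin-resistance fragment. The annotated sequence of about 5.5 kb also contains rrnB T1 and T2 transcription terminators, which insulate the cloning region from read-through, and small lacZα and lacI fragments that are backbone remnants.

The TYRO3 coding sequence of roughly 2.7 kb is flanked by two attL recombination sites. The automated annotation labels these attL2 and attL3; the second call, which spans the sequence origin, may simply reflect similarity among attL variants. These sites allow an LR Clonase reaction to move the ORF into any compatible destination vector. A T7 promoter lies beside attL2, at the 3′ end of the ORF and pointing against the coding strand, and no mammalian promoter is present. The depositors note that the ORF lacks a stop codon, so a destination vector can supply a C-terminal epitope tag and a terminator codon, and that the plasmid should not be transfected directly. They point to a companion set of lentiviral destination vectors (pLX301 to pLX304) for expression in mammalian cells. The clone belongs to a kit of ORFs, and the associated publication concerns resistance to RAF inhibition through reactivation of MAP kinase signalling.
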