Addgene plasmid #23916: pDONR223-TYRO3
Depositing lab: William Hahn & David Root. Depositing organization: Dana-Farber Cancer Institute. Publication: COT drives resistance to RAF inhibition through MAP kinase pathway reactivation. Johannessen CM, Boehm JS, Kim SY, Thomas SR, Wardwell L, Johnson LA, Emery CM, Stransky N, Cogdill AP, Barretina J, Caponigro G, Hieronymus H, Murray RR, Salehi-Ashtiani K, Hill DE, Vidal M, Zhao JJ, Yang X, Alkan O, Kim S, Harris JL, Wilson CJ, Myer VE, Finan PM, Root DE, Roberts TM, Golub T, Flaherty KT, Dummer R, Weber BL, Sellers WR, Schlegel R, Wargo JA, Hahn WC, Garraway LA. Nature. 2010 Dec 16;468(7326):968-72. doi: 10.1038/nature09627 PubMed 21107320.
Backbone
  Vector backbone: pDONR223
  Backbone manufacturer: Invitrogen
  Backbone size w/o insert (bp): 5005
  Vector type: Gateway Donor vector
Growth in bacteria
  Bacterial resistance: Spectinomycin, 50 μg/mL
  Growth temperature: 37°C
  Growth strain: DH5alpha
  Copy number: High Copy
Gene/Insert
  Gene/Insert name: TYRO3 (alt name: TYRO3 protein tyrosine kinase)
  Species: H. sapiens (human)
  Insert size (bp): 2673
  Entrez Gene: TYRO3 (a.k.a. BYK, Dtk, Etk-2, RSE, Rek, Sky, Tif)
  Cloning method: Gateway Cloning
  Sequencing primers: 5′ M13pUC-fwd; 3′ M13rev
Terms and licenses: Academic/Nonprofit Terms; Industry Terms: Not Available to Industry
Depositor comments: The ORF has no Stop codon. This design enables easy recombination into a destination vector to add an epitope tag of choice and Stop codon to the ORF. Do NOT use this plasmid directly for transfections. A set of 4 custom lentiviral vectors is available ( pLX301 (http://www.addgene.org/25895/) , pLX302 (http://www.addgene.org/25896/) , pLX303 (http://www.addgene.org/25897/) , pLX304 (http://www.addgene.org/25890/) ) to be used to express these ORFs in mammalian cells. These plasmids are not included in the kit and must be ordered separately.
How to cite: pDONR223-TYRO3 was a gift from William Hahn & David Root (Addgene plasmid # 23916 ; http://n2t.net/addgene:23916 ; RRID:Addgene_23916)
