>Addgene plasmid #23916 | pDONR223-TYRO3 | addgene partial sequence | sequence record 29749 | 23916 with M13rev
CTGGATGGCAAATAATGATTTTATTTTGACTGATAGTGACCTGTTCGTTGCAACAAATTGATAAGCAATG
CTTTCTTATAATGCCAACTTTGTACAAGAAAGTTGGGTAACAGCTACTGTGTGGCAGTAGCCCTTGCTGC
AGCAGCAAAAGCCTCTGTGTCTCATTGAGGGGACTCTCTGGCTGGTGCTCTGCCTGCCCTGGCTGCTCAG
CCAGCCCTCCGGGGGTGAGTATGTACCGACAGTCACTGGGAGTGCCACCCACTGCCCCCATGCCACTGCC
ATCCCCAGCCCCACTGTAGGGCTGATCCCCGCCAGGTAGCTCCATGCTGCCTCCCGCAGTGGGCTCCTCA
GCTCTCTCGATGTTGATGTATAAGGGGTCCTGGCTGGCAGATAGCACAGACAGCTGGCCCAAGATGTTCT
CCAGTTCCATTCGCAGACAAGTAAAGCTCGGGCGCTGCTTGGGGTCAGCACTCCAGCACTGGTACATGAG
ATCATACACGTCCTCCATACACTCCGGAGGCTGTTTCAGGCGGTTCCCGCCAATGAGGTAGTTGTAAATC
TCAGCGTTTTCGATGCCAGCATATGGCGTCTGCCCACGTGTCATGATCTCCCACATGGTCACCCCGAACG
CCCACACGTCACTCTGCACAGTATACAGGTTGTCGGCCAGGCTCTCCAGGGCCAGCCACTTGACAGGCAG
TTTGGAGGCACAGCCTTGACGATAGTAGTCCCCACTGTAGATCTTCCGGGAGAGTCCGAA
